Addgene plasmid #174559: cp-DdCBE G1397-C
Purpose: Chloroplast-targeting DdCBE (split DddA, G1397-C) Golden Gate destination vector
Depositing lab: Jin-Soo Kim. Depositing organization: Institute for Basic Science. Publication: Chloroplast and mitochondrial DNA editing in plants. Kang BC, Bae SJ, Lee S, Lee JS, Kim A, Lee H, Baek G, Seo H, Kim J, Kim JS. Nat Plants. 2021 Jul;7(7):899-905. doi: 10.1038/s41477-021-00943-9. Epub 2021 Jul 1. PubMed 34211132.
Backbone
  Vector backbone: p3s
  Backbone size w/o insert (bp): 4220
  Total vector size (bp): 6827
  Vector type: Plant Expression
Growth in bacteria
  Bacterial resistance: Ampicillin, 100 μg/mL
  Growth temperature: 37°C
  Growth strain: DH5alpha
  Copy number: High Copy
Gene/Insert
  Gene/Insert name: DdCBE G1397-C (alt name: cpTP-3xFLAG-N-term-Stuffer-C-term-G1397-C-UGI)
  Species: Lettuce, Rapeseed
  Insert size (bp): 2607
  Promoter: PcUbi
  Tag / fusion protein: FLAG
  Cloning method: Gibson Cloning
  Sequencing primers: 5′ CTAGCAACGATTGTACAATTGC
Terms and licenses: Academic/Nonprofit Terms; Industry Terms: Not Available to Industry
How to cite: cp-DdCBE G1397-C was a gift from Jin-Soo Kim (Addgene plasmid # 174559 ; http://n2t.net/addgene:174559 ; RRID:Addgene_174559)
