[The description below was written by a language model from this plasmid's Addgene catalogue record and pLannotate feature annotations shown in this document.]
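Description:
cp-DdCBE G1397-C is a 6.8 kb plant expression plasmid on the p3s backbone that serves as a Golden Gate destination vector for building one half of a chloroplast-targeted DddA-derived cytosine base editor (DdCBE). It is maintained in E. coli as a high-copy plasmid through a ColE1/pUC-type origin and selected with ampicillin via a full-length β-lactamase gene and its promoter.

The roughly 2.6 kb insert is driven by the PcUbi promoter according to the record (the promoter is not itself annotated in the feature table) and is laid out as chloroplast transit peptide, 3xFLAG, TALE N-terminal domain, stuffer, TALE C-terminal domain, the G1397-C split half of the DddA deaminase, and UGI. The annotations are consistent with this. A fragment matching the Arabidopsis RuBisCO small subunit RBCS-1A corresponds to the transit peptide, and fragments matching the Xanthomonas effectors AvrXa10 and AvrBs3 correspond to the TALE N- and C-terminal regions. A complete uracil glycosylase inhibitor CDS from phage PBS2 follows, which protects the deaminated base from excision repair. The region between the TALE termini contains assorted bacterial fragments (partial AmpR, rop, bom, lacZα with a pUC multiple cloning site, lac promoter/operator). This appears to be the stuffer that is replaced when custom TALE repeat arrays are inserted by Golden Gate assembly. A short pea RBCS-3A match lies downstream of UGI and may belong to a terminator region, though the record does not say so. The other small hits (attB4, SV40 and ble fragments) look like backbone remnants.

Because the DddA half is inactive on its own, the finished construct is meant to be paired with a partner carrying the complementary G1397-N half. The two TALE arrays bind adjacent sites and reconstitute the deaminase for C-to-T editing of chloroplast DNA, with lettuce and rapeseed listed as the relevant species.
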