Features (pLannotate 1.2.2; 28 found; start..end, strand, type, name):
     28..80      -  misc_feature   bom (fragment): basis of mobility region from pBR322
    204..224     -  protein_bind   attB4: mutant version of attB; core recombination site for the Gateway® BP reaction BP Clonase™
   1165..1422    +  CDS            RBCS-1A (fragment): RBS1A_ARATH - Also known as ATS1A. Experimental evidence at protein level: Swiss-Prot protein existence level 1. RuBisCO catalyzes two reactions: the carboxylation of D- ribulose 1,5-bisphosphate, the primary event in carbon dioxide fixation, as well as the oxidative fragmentation of the pentose substrate. Both reactions occur simultaneously and in competition at the same active site. Although the small subunit is not catalytic it is essential for maximal activity. From Arabidopsis thaliana (Mouse-ear cress).
   1483..1896    +  CDS            avrXa10 (fragment): AVX10_XANOO - Experimental evidence at protein level: Swiss-Prot protein existence level 1. Avirulence protein. Induces the hypersensitive response (HR)in rice plants carrying the resistance gene Xa10. Activity depends on the presence of the core repeat domains; replacement with repeat domains from other proteins (AvrBs3 of X.euvesicatoria (AC P14727) or AvrXa7 of this organism) does not elicit the HR. Probably acts as a transcription factor in its host plant (rice) to induce plant resistance or disease. From Xanthomonas oryzae pv. oryzae.
   1893..2230    -  CDS            AmpR (fragment): β-lactamase; bla; confers resistance to ampicillin, carbenicillin, and related antibiotics
   2231..2335    -  promoter       AmpR promoter: bla
   2430..2465    +  CDS            rop (fragment): Rop protein, which maintains plasmids at low copy number; rop
   2567..2666    +  misc_feature   bom (fragment): basis of mobility region from pBR322
   2672..2829    -  CDS            lacZα (fragment): LacZα fragment of β-galactosidase; lacZ fragment
   2826..2882    +  misc_feature   MCS: pUC18/19 multiple cloning site
   2919..2935    -  protein_bind   lac operator: The lac repressor binds to the lac operator to inhibit transcription in E. coli. This inhibition can be relieved by adding lactose or isopropyl-β-D-thiogalactopyranoside (IPTG). lac repressor encoded by lacI
   2943..2973    -  promoter       lac promoter: promoter for the E. coli lac operon
   2988..3009    -  protein_bind   CAP binding site: CAP binding activates transcription in the presence of cAMP. E. coli catabolite activator protein
   3022..3114    -  CDS            lacI (fragment): lac repressor; lacI; The lac repressor binds to the lac operator to inhibit transcription in E. coli. This inhibition can be relieved by adding lactose or isopropyl-β-D-thiogalactopyranoside (IPTG).
   3116..3220    -  rep_origin     RSF ori (fragment): Plasmids containing the RSF 1030 origin of replication can be propagated in E. coli cells that contain additional plasmids with compatible origins.
   3292..3438    +  CDS            avrBs3 (fragment): AVRB3_XANEU - Experimental evidence at protein level: Swiss-Prot protein existence level 1. Avirulence protein. Acts as a transcription factor in C.annuum plants. In susceptible plants lacking the Bs3 resistance gene induces expression of a number of genes, including genes homologous to a family of auxin-induced genes, alpha-expansin genes, pectate lyase, anthocyanidin glucoside rhamnosyl transferase and at least one transcription factor, UPA20. Their expression leads to plant hypertrophy in mesophyll cells, probably mainly mediated by UPA20 (PubMed:17962565). In resistant plants induces the h
   3523..3771    +  CDS            UGI: UNGI_BPPB2 - Experimental evidence at protein level: Swiss-Prot protein existence level 1. This protein binds specifically and reversibly to the host uracil-DNA glycosylase, preventing removal of uracil residues from PBS2 DNA by the host uracil-excision repair system. From Bacillus phage PBS2 (Bacteriophage PBS2).
   3800..3880    +  CDS            RBCS.3A (fragment): RBS3_PEA - Experimental evidence at protein level: Swiss-Prot protein existence level 1. RuBisCO catalyzes two reactions: the carboxylation of D- ribulose 1,5-bisphosphate, the primary event in carbon dioxide fixation, as well as the oxidative fragmentation of the pentose substrate. Both reactions occur simultaneously and in competition at the same active site. Although the small subunit is not catalytic it is essential for maximal activity (Probable). Binds to abscisic acid (ABA); only half of the possible binding sites are occupied in the crystal; and there are indications this is a low affi
   4273..4294    +  promoter       SV40 promoter (fragment): SV40 enhancer and early promoter
   4347..4505    +  CDS            ble (fragment): BLE_KLEPN - Experimental evidence at protein level: Swiss-Prot protein existence level 1. Binding protein with a strong affinity to the bleomycin family of antibiotics. Binds to CL990; an antimitotic-antibiotic compound. From Klebsiella pneumoniae.
   4500..4621    +  polyA_signal   SV40 poly(A) signal: SV40 polyadenylation signal
   4694..4710    -  protein_bind   lac operator: The lac repressor binds to the lac operator to inhibit transcription in E. coli. This inhibition can be relieved by adding lactose or isopropyl-β-D-thiogalactopyranoside (IPTG). lac repressor encoded by lacI
   4718..4748    -  promoter       lac promoter: promoter for the E. coli lac operon
   4763..4784    -  protein_bind   CAP binding site: CAP binding activates transcription in the presence of cAMP. E. coli catabolite activator protein
   4797..4889    -  CDS            lacI (fragment): lac repressor; lacI; The lac repressor binds to the lac operator to inhibit transcription in E. coli. This inhibition can be relieved by adding lactose or isopropyl-β-D-thiogalactopyranoside (IPTG).
   5072..5660    -  rep_origin     ori: high-copy-number ColE1/pMB1/pBR322/pUC origin of replication
   5831..6691    -  CDS            AmpR: β-lactamase; bla; confers resistance to ampicillin, carbenicillin, and related antibiotics
   6692..6796    -  promoter       AmpR promoter: bla
>Addgene plasmid #174559 | cp-DdCBE G1397-C | addgene full sequence | sequence record 344742 | Addgene NGS Result
GACGGATCGGGAGATCTCCCGATCCCCTATGGTGCACTCTCAGTACAATCTGCTCTGATGCCGCATAGTT
AAGCCAGTATCTGCTCCCTGCTTGTGTGTTGGAGGTCGCTGAGTAGTGCGCGAGCAAAATTTAAGCTACA
ACAAGGCAAGGCTTGACCGACAATTGCATGAAGAATCTGCTTAGGGTTAGGCGTTTTGCCGTTCAACTTT
TCTATACAAAGTTGAAGATCTGACTAGCAACGATTGTACAATTGCTTCTTTAAAAAAGGAAGAAAGAAAG
AAAGAAAAGAATCAACATCAGCGTTAACAAACGGCCCCGTTACGGCCCAAACGGTCATATAGAGTAACGG
CGTTAAGCGTTGAAAGACTCCTATCGAAATACGTAACCGCAAACGTGTCATAGTCAGATCCCCTCTTCCT
TCACCGCCTCAAACACAAAAATAATCTTCTACAGCCTATATATACAACCCCCCCTTCTATCTCTCCTTTC
TCACAATTCATCATCTTTCTTTCTCTACCCCCAATTTTAAGAAATCCTCTCTTCTCCTCTTCATTTTCAA
GGTAAATCTCTCTCTCTCTCTCTCTCTCTGTTATTCCTTGTTTTAATTAGGTATGTATTATTGCTAGTTT
GTTAATCTGCTTATCTTATGTATGCCTTATGTGAATATCTTTATCTTGTTCATCTCATCCGTTTAGAAGC
TATAAATTTGTTGATTTGACTGTGTATCTACACGTGGTTATGTTTATATCTAATCAGATATGAATTTCTT
CATATTGTTGCGTTTGTGTGTACCAATCCGAAATCGTTGATTTTTTTCATTTAATCGTGTAGCTAATTGT
ACGTATACATATGGATCTACGTATCAATTGTTCATCTGTTTGTGTTTGTATGTATACAGATCTGAAAACA
TCACTTCTCTCATCTGATTGTGTTGTTACATACATAGATATAGATCTGTTATATCATTTTTTTTATTAAT
TGTGTATATATATATGTGCATAGATCTGGATTACATGATTGTGATTATTTACATGATTTTGTTATTTACG
TATGTATATATGTAGATCTGGACTTTTTGGAGTTGTTGACTTGATTGTATTTGTGTGTGTATATGTGTGT
TCTGATCTTGATATGTTATGTATGTGCAGCGAATTCGGCGCGCAATGGCTTCCTCTATGCTCTCTTCCGC
TACTATGGTTGCCTCTCCGGCTCAGGCCACTATGGTCGCTCCTTTCAACGGACTTAAGTCCTCCGCTGCC
TTCCCAGCCACCCGCAAGGCTAACAACGACATTACTTCCATCACAAGCAACGGCGGAAGAGTTAACTGCA
TGCAGGTGTGGCCTCCGATTGGAAAGAAGAAGTTTGAGACTCTCTCTTACCTTCCTGACCTTACCGATTC
CGAAGACTACAAGGACCATGATGGTGATTATAAGGATCATGACATTGATTACAAAGATGATGATGACAAA
ATGGATATTGCTGATCTTCGAACATTGGGTTATTCTCAGCAGCAACAAGAGAAAATCAAACCGAAAGTCC
GTTCAACCGTAGCTCAACATCATGAAGCCCTTGTTGGTCATGGATTTACTCATGCTCACATTGTTGCTCT
AAGTCAGCACCCTGCCGCGCTAGGCACAGTTGCCGTCAAGTATCAAGATATGATAGCTGCTTTACCTGAA
GCAACCCACGAGGCAATAGTGGGGGTTGGGAAGAGGGGTGCAGGCGCCAGGGCACTGGAGGCACTCTTAA
CAGTAGCTGGAGAACTTCGGGGACCACCATTGCAGCTTGATACTGGACAACTCTTGAAGATCGCAAAAAG
AGGGGGTGTGACTGCTGTGGAAGCTGTTCATGCATGGAGAAATGCTTTGACGGGAGCACCCCTGAAGAGA
CCTCCGTAAGATGCTTTTCTGTGACTGGTGAGTACTCAACCAAGTCATTCTGAGAATAGTGTATGCGGCG
ACCGAGTTGCTCTTGCCCGGCGTCAATACGGGATAATACCGCGCCACATAGCAGAACTTTAAAAGTGCTC
ATCATTGGAAAACGTTCTTCGGGGCGAAAACTCTCAAGGATCTTACCGCTGTTGAGATCCAGTTCGATGT
AACCCACTCGTGCACCCAACTGATCTTCAGCATCTTTTACTTTCACCAGCGTTTCTGGGTGAGCAAAAAC
AGGAAGGCAAAATGCCGCAAAAAAGGGAATAAGGGCGACACGGAAATGTTGAATACTCATACTCTTCCTT
TTTCAATATTATTGAAGCATTTATCAGGGTTATTGTCTCATGAGCGGATACATATTTGAATGTATTTAGA
AAAATAAACAAATAGGGGTTCCGCGCACATTTCCCCGAAAAGTGCCACCTGACGTCTAAGAAACCATTAT
TATCATGACATTAACCTATAAAAATAGGCGTATCACGAGGCCCTTTCGTCTCGCGCGTTTCGGTGATGAC
GGTGAAAACCTCTGACACATGCAGCTCCCGGAGACGGTCACAGCTTGTCTGTAAGCGGATGCCGGGAGCA
GACAAGCCCGTCAGGGCGCGTCAGCGGGTGTTGGCGGGTGTCGGGGCTGGCTTAACTATGCGGCATCAGA
GCAGATTGTACTGAGAGTGCACCATATGCGGTGTGAAATACCGCACAGATGCGTAAGGAGAAAATACCGC
ATCAGGCGCCATTCGCCATTCAGGCTGCGCAACTGTTGGGAAGGGCGATCGGTGCGGGCCTCTTCGCTAT
TACGCCAGCTGGCGAAAGGGGGATGTGCTGCAAGGCGATTAAGTTGGGTAACGCCAGGGTTTTCCCAGTC
ACGACGTTGTAAAACGACGGCCAGTGAATTCGAGCTCGGTACCCGGGGATCCTCTAGAGTCGACCTGCAG
GCATGCAAGCTTGGCGTAATCATGGTCATAGCTGTTTCCTGTGTGAAATTGTTATCCGCTCACAATTCCA
CACAACATACGAGCCGGAAGCATAAAGTGTAAAGCCTGGGGTGCCTAATGAGTGAGCTAACTCACATTAA
TTGCGTTGCGCTCACTGCCCGCTTTCCAGTCGGGAAACCTGTCGTGCCAGCTGCATTAATGAATCGGCCA
ACGCGCGGGGAGAGGCGGTTTGCGTATTGGGCGCTCTTCCGCTTCCTCGCTCACTGACTCGCTGCGCTCG
GTCGTTCGGCTGCGGCGAGCGGTATCAGCTCACTCAAAGGCGGTAATACGGTTATCCACAGAATCAGGGG
GGTCTCACGGTCTGACTCCGGAACAGGTGGTGGCGATTGCAAGCAACGGCGGCGGCAAACAGGCTCTAGA
GTCGATAGTAGCACAATTAAGCAGGCCTGACCCTGCACTTGCTGCTCTTACAAATGATCATCTTGTTGCT
CTGGCCTGTTTGGGTGGGCGTCCCGCGTTGGATGCTGTTAAGAAAGGACTTGGTGGTTCTGCAATTCCTG
TGAAGAGAGGAGCAACTGGTGAAACAAAAGTTTTCACCGGGAACTCTAACTCTCCTAAATCACCAACCAA
AGGTGGCTGCAGTGGAGGATCAACAAACCTCTCCGACATAATTGAGAAAGAAACTGGGAAACAGTTGGTC
ATTCAAGAATCTATTTTGATGCTTCCTGAAGAAGTTGAAGAGGTGATTGGAAATAAGCCCGAGTCAGATA
TTCTTGTACACACTGCTTATGATGAAAGCACAGATGAGAATGTGATGTTGCTCACCAGTGATGCACCTGA
GTACAAGCCATGGGCTTTAGTAATCCAAGACTCAAATGGAGAGAACAAGATAAAGATGTTATAATAACAC
CCAGCTTTCAGGCCTCCCAGCTTTCGTCCGTATCATCGGTTTCGACAACGTTCGTCAAGTTCAATGCATC
AGTTTCATTGCCCACACACCAGAATCCTACTAAGTTTGAGTATTATGGCATTGGAAAAGCTGTTTTCTTC
TATCATTTGTTCTGCTTGTAATTTACTGTGTTCTTTCAGTTTTTGTTTTCGGACATCAAAATGCAAATGG
ATGGATAAGAGTTAATAAATGATATGGTCCTTTTGTTCATTCTCAAATTATTATTATCTGTTGTTTTTAC
TTTAATGGGTTGAATTTAAGTAAGAAAGGAACTAACAGTGTGATATTAAGGTGCAATGTTAGACATATAA
AACAGTCTTTCACCTCTCTTTGGTTATGTCTTGAATTGGTTTGTTTCTTCACTTATCTGTGTAATCAAGT
TTACTATGAGTCTATGATCAAGTAATTATGCAATCAAGTTAAGTACAGTATAGGCTTTGGGCTCTATGGC
TTCTGAGGCGGAAAGAACCAGCTGGGGCTCTAGGGGGTATCCCCACGCTGCAGTGAGCGGGACTCTGGGG
TTCGAAATGACCGACCAAGCGACGCCCAACCTGCCATCACGAGATTTCGATTCCACCGCCGCCTTCTATG
AAAGGTTGGGCTTCGGAATCGTTTTCCGGGACGCCGGCTGGATGATCCTCCAGCGCGGGGATCTCATGCT
GGAGTTCTTCGCCCACCCCAACTTGTTTATTGCAGCTTATAATGGTTACAAATAAAGCAATAGCATCACA
AATTTCACAAATAAAGCATTTTTTTCACTGCATTCTAGTTGTGGTTTGTCCAAACTCATCAATGTATCTT
ATCATGTCTGTATACCGTCGACCTCTAGCTAGAGCTTGGCGTAATCATGGTCATAGCTGTTTCCTGTGTG
AAATTGTTATCCGCTCACAATTCCACACAACATACGAGCCGGAAGCATAAAGTGTAAAGCCTGGGGTGCC
TAATGAGTGAGCTAACTCACATTAATTGCGTTGCGCTCACTGCCCGCTTTCCAGTCGGGAAACCTGTCGT
GCCAGCTGCATTAATGAATCGGCCAACGCGCGGGGAGAGGCGGTTTGCGTATTGGGCGCTCTTCCGCTTC
CTCGCTCACTGACTCGCTGCGCTCGGTCGTTCGGCTGCGGCGAGCGGTATCAGCTCACTCAAAGGCGGTA
ATACGGTTATCCACAGAATCAGGGGATAACGCAGGAAAGAACATGTGAGCAAAAGGCCAGCAAAAGGCCA
GGAACCGTAAAAAGGCCGCGTTGCTGGCGTTTTTCCATAGGCTCCGCCCCCCTGACGAGCATCACAAAAA
TCGACGCTCAAGTCAGAGGTGGCGAAACCCGACAGGACTATAAAGATACCAGGCGTTTCCCCCTGGAAGC
TCCCTCGTGCGCTCTCCTGTTCCGACCCTGCCGCTTACCGGATACCTGTCCGCCTTTCTCCCTTCGGGAA
GCGTGGCGCTTTCTCATAGCTCACGCTGTAGGTATCTCAGTTCGGTGTAGGTCGTTCGCTCCAAGCTGGG
CTGTGTGCACGAACCCCCCGTTCAGCCCGACCGCTGCGCCTTATCCGGTAACTATCGTCTTGAGTCCAAC
CCGGTAAGACACGACTTATCGCCACTGGCAGCAGCCACTGGTAACAGGATTAGCAGAGCGAGGTATGTAG
GCGGTGCTACAGAGTTCTTGAAGTGGTGGCCTAACTACGGCTACACTAGAAGAACAGTATTTGGTATCTG
CGCTCTGCTGAAGCCAGTTACCTTCGGAAAAAGAGTTGGTAGCTCTTGATCCGGCAAACAAACCACCGCT
GGTAGCGGTGGTTTTTTTGTTTGCAAGCAGCAGATTACGCGCAGAAAAAAAGGATCTCAAGAAGATCCTT
TGATCTTTTCTACGGGGTCTGACGCTCAGTGGAACGAAAACTCACGTTAAGGGATTTTGGTCATGAGATT
ATCAAAAAGGATCTTCACCTAGATCCTTTTAAATTAAAAATGAAGTTTTAAATCAATCTAAAGTATATAT
GAGTAAACTTGGTCTGACAGTTACCAATGCTTAATCAGTGAGGCACCTATCTCAGCGATCTGTCTATTTC
GTTCATCCATAGTTGCCTGACTCCCCGTCGTGTAGATAACTACGATACGGGAGGGCTTACCATCTGGCCC
CAGTGCTGCAATGATACCGCGAGATCCACGCTCACCGGCTCCAGATTTATCAGCAATAAACCAGCCAGCC
GGAAGGGCCGAGCGCAGAAGTGGTCCTGCAACTTTATCCGCCTCCATCCAGTCTATTAATTGTTGCCGGG
AAGCTAGAGTAAGTAGTTCGCCAGTTAATAGTTTGCGCAACGTTGTTGCCATTGCTACAGGCATCGTGGT
GTCACGCTCGTCGTTTGGTATGGCTTCATTCAGCTCCGGTTCCCAACGATCAAGGCGAGTTACATGATCC
CCCATGTTGTGCAAAAAAGCGGTTAGCTCCTTCGGTCCTCCGATCGTTGTCAGAAGTAAGTTGGCCGCAG
TGTTATCACTCATGGTTATGGCAGCACTGCATAATTCTCTTACTGTCATGCCATCCGTAAGATGCTTTTC
TGTGACTGGTGAGTACTCAACCAAGTCATTCTGAGAATAGTGTATGCGGCGACCGAGTTGCTCTTGCCCG
GCGTCAATACGGGATAATACCGCGCCACATAGCAGAACTTTAAAAGTGCTCATCATTGGAAAACGTTCTT
CGGGGCGAAAACTCTCAAGGATCTTACCGCTGTTGAGATCCAGTTCGATGTAACCCACTCGTGCACCCAA
CTGATCTTCAGCATCTTTTACTTTCACCAGCGTTTCTGGGTGAGCAAAAACAGGAAGGCAAAATGCCGCA
AAAAAGGGAATAAGGGCGACACGGAAATGTTGAATACTCATACTCTTCCTTTTTCAATATTATTGAAGCA
TTTATCAGGGTTATTGTCTCATGAGCGGATACATATTTGAATGTATTTAGAAAAATAAACAAATAGGGGT
TCCGCGCACATTTCCCCGAAAAGTGCCACCTGACGTC
